>Addgene plasmid #48093 | pTXB1-hMeCP2-G273X | addgene partial sequence | sequence record 82604 | T7 5'-TAATACGACTCACTATAGGG-3'
TAATTTTGTTTAACTTTAAGAAGGAGATATACATATGGTAGCTGGGATGTTAGGGCTCAGGGAAGAAAAG
TCAGAAGACCAGGACCTCCAGGGCCTCAAGGACAAACCCCTCAAGTTTAAAAAGGTGAAGAAAGATAAGA
AAGAAGAGAAAGAGGGCAAGCATGAGCCCGTGCAGCCATCAGCCCACCACTCTGCTGAGCCCGCAGAGGC
AGGCAAAGCAGAGACATCAGAAGGGTCAGGCTCCGCCCCGGCTGTGCCGGAAGCTTCTGCCTCCCCCAAA
CAGCGGCGCTCCATCATCCGTGACCGGGGACCCATGTATGATGACCCCACCCTGCCTGAAGGCTGGACAC
GGAAGCTTAAGCAAAGGAAATCTGGCCGCTCTGCTGGGAAGTATGATGTGTATTTGATCAATCCCCAGGG
AAAAGCCTTTCGCTCTAAAGTGGAGTTGATTGCGTACTTCGAAAAGGTAGGCGACACATCCCTGGACCCT
AATGATTTTGACTTCACGGTAACTGGGAGAGGGAGCCCCTCCCGGCGAGAGCAGAAACCACCTAAGAAGC
CCAAATCTCCCAAAGCTCCAGGAACTGGCAGAGGCCGGGGACGCCCCAAAGGGAGCGGCACCACGAGACC
CAAGGCGGCCACGTCAGAGGGTGTGCAGGTGAAAAGGGTCCTGGAGAAAAGTCCTGGGAAGCTCCTTGTC
AAGATGCCTTTTCAAACTTCGCCAGGGGGCAAGGCTGAGGGGGGTGGGGCCACCACATCCACCCAGGTCA
TGGTGATCAAACGCCCCGGCAGGAAGCGAAAAGCTGAGGCCGACCCTCAGGCCATTCCCAAGAAACGGGG
CCGAAAGCCGGCGTGCATCACGGGAGATGCACTAGTTGCCCTACCCGAGGGCGAGTCGGTACGCATCGCC
GACATCGTGCCGGGTGCGCGGCCCAACAGTGACAACGCCATCGACCTGAAAGTCCTTGACCGGCATGGCA
ATCCCGTGCTCGCCGA
