[The description below was written by a language model from this plasmid's Addgene catalogue record.]
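Description:
pTXB1-hMeCP2-G273X is a bacterial expression plasmid built on the pTXB1 backbone (listed as 6706 bp without insert). It carries ampicillin resistance for selection and is recorded as high copy in E. coli. The record contains no feature table, so the origin of replication and promoter are not explicitly stated. The use of a T7 forward sequencing primer is consistent with the T7 promoter-driven expression typical of pTXB1-type vectors.

The insert is human MECP2 (methyl-CpG binding protein 2) in a truncated form corresponding to the G273X nonsense mutation, which ends the protein at residue 273. The mutation field refers to an AT-hook, and the associated study concerns an AT-hook domain in MeCP2 that influences the clinical course of Rett syndrome and related disorders. The coding sequence was cloned by restriction enzyme methods between NdeI and EcoRI sites, both of which were destroyed in the process. The MeCP2 fragment is tagged with the Mxe intein and chitin binding domain. In pTXB1-type vectors this tag normally lies at the C-terminus of the target protein, although the record does not state the orientation.

In this kind of intein system, the chitin binding domain captures the fusion protein on chitin resin. Thiol-induced self-cleavage of the intein then releases the target protein without a residual affinity tag. The construct is intended for producing and purifying recombinant MeCP2-G273X in bacteria. The protein would presumably be used for in vitro biochemical comparison with other MeCP2 variants, though the record does not describe specific assays.
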