Addgene plasmid #48093: pTXB1-hMeCP2-G273X
Purpose: Bacterial expression of Mxe intein/chitin binding domain tagged MeCP2-G273X
Depositing lab: Huda Zoghbi. Depositing organization: Baylor College of Medicine. Publication: An AT-hook domain in MeCP2 determines the clinical course of Rett syndrome and related disorders. Baker SA, Chen L, Wilkins AD, Yu P, Lichtarge O, Zoghbi HY. Cell. 2013 Feb 28;152(5):984-96. doi: 10.1016/j.cell.2013.01.038. PubMed 23452848.
Backbone
  Vector backbone: pTXB1
  Backbone size w/o insert (bp): 6706
  Vector type: Bacterial Expression
Growth in bacteria
  Bacterial resistance: Ampicillin, 100 μg/mL
  Growth temperature: 37°C
  Growth strain: DH5alpha
  Copy number: High Copy
Gene/Insert
  Gene/Insert name: Methyl-CpG Binding Protein 2 (Rett Syndrome) (alt name: MeCP2)
  Species: H. sapiens (human)
  Mutation: Mxe intein/chitin binding domain tagged, expresses AT-Hook G273X
  Entrez Gene: MECP2 (a.k.a. AUTSX3, MRX16, MRX79, MRXS13, MRXSL, PPMX, RS, RTS, RTT)
  Cloning method: Restriction Enzyme; 5′ cloning site Ndel (destroyed during cloning); 3′ cloning site EcoRI (destroyed during cloning)
  Sequencing primers: 5′ T7 Fwd
Terms and licenses: Academic/Nonprofit Terms; Industry Terms: Not Available to Industry
How to cite: pTXB1-hMeCP2-G273X was a gift from Huda Zoghbi (Addgene plasmid # 48093 ; http://n2t.net/addgene:48093 ; RRID:Addgene_48093)
